Addgene plasmid #250126: pGEX-Pdzk1-PDZ-1
Purpose: Bacterial expression of Pdzk1 (NHERF-3) PDZ domain 1
Depositing lab: Mark Bedford. Depositing organization: University of Texas MD Anderson Cancer Center. Publication: PRMT5 C-terminal Phosphorylation Modulates a 14-3-3/PDZ Interaction Switch. Espejo AB, Gao G, Black K, Gayatri S, Veland N, Kim J, Chen T, Sudol M, Walker C, Bedford MT. J Biol Chem. 2017 Feb 10;292(6):2255-2265. doi: 10.1074/jbc.M116.760330. Epub 2016 Dec 28. PubMed 28031468.
Backbone
  Vector backbone: pGEX-4T-1
  Backbone size w/o insert (bp): 4900
  Vector type: Bacterial Expression
Growth in bacteria
  Bacterial resistance: Ampicillin, 100 μg/mL
  Growth temperature: 37°C
  Growth strain: DH5alpha
  Copy number: High Copy
Gene/Insert
  Gene/Insert name: Pdzk1 (1/4) (alt name: NHERF-3)
  Species: M. musculus (mouse)
  Insert size (bp): 258
  Mutation: None
  Entrez Gene: Pdzk1 (a.k.a. 1700023D20Rik, 2610507N21Rik, 4921513F16Rik, AI267131, AI314638, AL022680, D3Ertd537e, NHERF-3, Pdzd1, mPDZK1, naPi-Cap1)
  Cloning method: Restriction Enzyme; 5′ cloning site Unknown (unknown if destroyed)
Terms and licenses: Academic/Nonprofit Terms; Industry Terms: Not Available to Industry
Depositor comments: UniProt ID: Q9JIL4
How to cite: pGEX-Pdzk1-PDZ-1 was a gift from Mark Bedford (Addgene plasmid # 250126 ; http://n2t.net/addgene:250126 ; RRID:Addgene_250126)
