[The description below was written by a language model from this plasmid's Addgene catalogue record and pLannotate feature annotations shown in this document.]
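Description:
pGEX-Pdzk1-PDZ-1 is a bacterial expression plasmid built on the pGEX-4T-1 backbone for producing the first of the four PDZ domains of mouse Pdzk1 (also called NHERF-3) as a glutathione S-transferase fusion protein in E. coli. The sequenced plasmid is about 5.2 kb. It replicates from a high-copy ColE1/pMB1-type origin and is selected with ampicillin through the β-lactamase (AmpR) gene and its own promoter. Short remnants of pBR322-derived rop and bom sequences, a lacZα segment with its lac promoter and operator, and a small E. coli yciV fragment are also annotated; these are backbone carry-over rather than functional parts of the expression cassette.

Expression is driven by the tac promoter, a strong trp/lac hybrid, followed by a lac operator. The plasmid also carries lacI under its own promoter, so the lac repressor keeps transcription off until it is relieved by IPTG. Downstream, the Schistosoma japonicum GST coding sequence is followed after a short linker by the 258 bp Pdzk1 fragment, which carries no recorded mutations. This places GST at the N-terminus of the PDZ domain. In the pGEX-4T series this junction normally encodes a thrombin cleavage site, although the feature table does not annotate one, and the record does not state the restriction sites used for cloning.

The GST moiety allows capture of the fusion on glutathione resin, giving purified PDZ domain for binding studies. The associated publication concerns a phosphorylation-dependent switch between 14-3-3 and PDZ interactions at the PRMT5 C-terminus, which suggests the construct was used as an individual domain probe for testing PDZ–ligand interactions, though the record does not describe the specific assays.
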