Features (pLannotate 1.2.2; 17 found; start..end, strand, type, name):
    182..210     +  promoter       tac promoter: strong E. coli promoter; hybrid between the trp and lac UV5 promoters
    218..234     +  protein_bind   lac operator: The lac repressor binds to the lac operator to inhibit transcription in E. coli. This inhibition can be relieved by adding lactose or isopropyl-β-D-thiogalactopyranoside (IPTG). lac repressor encoded by lacI
    257..910     +  CDS            GST26_SCHJA: Experimental evidence at protein level: Swiss-Prot protein existence level 1. GST isoenzymes appear to play a central role in the parasite detoxification system. Other functions are also suspected including a role in increasing the solubility of haematin in the parasite gut. From Schistosoma japonicum (Blood fluke).
    923..1180    +  CDS            Pdzk1 (fragment): NHRF3_MOUSE - Also known as Cap70, Nherf3. Experimental evidence at protein level: Swiss-Prot protein existence level 1. A scaffold protein that connects plasma membrane proteins and regulatory components, regulating their surface expression in epithelial cells apical domains. May be involved in the coordination of a diverse range of regulatory processes for ion transport and second messenger cascades. In complex with SLC9A3R1, may cluster proteins that are functionally dependent in a mutual fashion and modulate the trafficking and the activity of the associated membrane proteins. May play a r
   1213..1252    +  CDS            rop (fragment): Rop protein, which maintains plasmids at low copy number; rop
   1354..1394    +  misc_feature   bom (fragment): basis of mobility region from pBR322
   1499..1603    +  promoter       AmpR promoter: bla
   1604..2464    +  CDS            AmpR: β-lactamase; bla; confers resistance to ampicillin, carbenicillin, and related antibiotics
   2635..3223    +  rep_origin     ori: high-copy-number ColE1/pMB1/pBR322/pUC origin of replication
   3409..3460    -  misc_feature   bom (fragment): basis of mobility region from pBR322
   3467..3544    +  promoter       lacI promoter: lacI
   3545..4627    +  CDS            lacI: lac repressor; lacI; The lac repressor binds to the lac operator to inhibit transcription in E. coli. This inhibition can be relieved by adding lactose or isopropyl-β-D-thiogalactopyranoside (IPTG).
   4640..4661    +  protein_bind   CAP binding site: CAP binding activates transcription in the presence of cAMP. E. coli catabolite activator protein
   4676..4706    +  promoter       lac promoter: promoter for the E. coli lac operon
   4714..4730    +  protein_bind   lac operator: The lac repressor binds to the lac operator to inhibit transcription in E. coli. This inhibition can be relieved by adding lactose or isopropyl-β-D-thiogalactopyranoside (IPTG). lac repressor encoded by lacI
   4750..4923    +  CDS            lacZα: LacZα fragment of β-galactosidase; lacZ fragment
   5187..106     -  CDS            yciV (fragment) (across the origin): RNAAM_ECOLI - Also known as trpH From Escherichia coli (strain K12).
>Addgene plasmid #250126 | pGEX-Pdzk1-PDZ-1 | addgene full sequence | sequence record 497983 | Addgene NGS Result
GCTTATCGACTGCACGGTGCACCAATGCTTCTGGCGTCAGGCAGCCATCGGAAGCTGTGGTATGGCTGTG
CAGGTCGTAAATCACTGCATAATTCGTGTCGCTCAAGGCGCACTCCCGTTCTGGATAATGTTTTTTGCGC
CGACATCATAACGGTTCTGGCAAATATTCTGAAATGAGCTGTTGACAATTAATCATCGGCTCGTATAATG
TGTGGAATTGTGAGCGGATAACAATTTCACACAGGAAACAGTATTCATGTCCCCTATACTAGGTTATTGG
AAAATTAAGGGCCTTGTGCAACCCACTCGACTTCTTTTGGAATATCTTGAAGAAAAATATGAAGAGCATT
TGTATGAGCGCGATGAAGGTGATAAATGGCGAAACAAAAAGTTTGAATTGGGTTTGGAGTTTCCCAATCT
TCCTTATTATATTGATGGTGATGTTAAATTAACACAGTCTATGGCCATCATACGTTATATAGCTGACAAG
CACAACATGTTGGGTGGTTGTCCAAAAGAGCGTGCAGAGATTTCAATGCTTGAAGGAGCGGTTTTGGATA
TTAGATACGGTGTTTCGAGAATTGCATATAGTAAAGACTTTGAAACTCTCAAAGTTGATTTTCTTAGCAA
GCTACCTGAAATGCTGAAAATGTTCGAAGATCGTTTATGTCATAAAACATATTTAAATGGTGATCATGTA
ACCCATCCTGACTTCATGTTGTATGACGCTCTTGATGTTGTTTTATACATGGACCCAATGTGCCTGGATG
CGTTCCCAAAATTAGTTTGTTTTAAAAAACGTATTGAAGCTATCCCACAAATTGATAAGTACTTGAAATC
CAGCAAGTATATAGCATGGCCTTTGCAGGGCTGGCAAGCCACGTTTGGTGGTGGCGACCATCCTCCAAAA
TCGGATCTGGTTCCGCGTGGATCCGAATGTAAACTGTCTAAACAGGAAGGTCAGAATTATGGCTTCTTTC
TGCGTATCGAAAAAGATACCGATGGTCATCTGATTCGTGTTATTGAAGAAGGCTCTCCCGCTGAAAAAGC
GGGCTTACTGGATGGCGATCGCGTTCTGCGCATTAATGGCGTGTTTGTGGATAAAGAAGAACATGCCCAG
GTTGTGGAATTAGTGCGCAAATCAGGCAATAGTGTGACGCTGCTGGTGTTAGATGGTGATCTCGAGCGGC
CGCATCGTGACTGACTGACGATCTGCCTCGCGCGTTTCGGTGATGACGGTGAAAACCTCTGACACATGCA
GCTCCCGGAGACGGTCACAGCTTGTCTGTAAGCGGATGCCGGGAGCAGACAAGCCCGTCAGGGCGCGTCA
GCGGGTGTTGGCGGGTGTCGGGGCGCAGCCATGACCCAGTCACGTAGCGATAGCGGAGTGTATAATTCTT
GAAGACGAAAGGGCCTCGTGATACGCCTATTTTTATAGGTTAATGTCATGATAATAATGGTTTCTTAGAC
GTCAGGTGGCACTTTTCGGGGAAATGTGCGCGGAACCCCTATTTGTTTATTTTTCTAAATACATTCAAAT
ATGTATCCGCTCATGAGACAATAACCCTGATAAATGCTTCAATAATATTGAAAAAGGAAGAGTATGAGTA
TTCAACATTTCCGTGTCGCCCTTATTCCCTTTTTTGCGGCATTTTGCCTTCCTGTTTTTGCTCACCCAGA
AACGCTGGTGAAAGTAAAAGATGCTGAAGATCAGTTGGGTGCACGAGTGGGTTACATCGAACTGGATCTC
AACAGCGGTAAGATCCTTGAGAGTTTTCGCCCCGAAGAACGTTTTCCAATGATGAGCACTTTTAAAGTTC
TGCTATGTGGCGCGGTATTATCCCGTGTTGACGCCGGGCAAGAGCAACTCGGTCGCCGCATACACTATTC
TCAGAATGACTTGGTTGAGTACTCACCAGTCACAGAAAAGCATCTTACGGATGGCATGACAGTAAGAGAA
TTATGCAGTGCTGCCATAACCATGAGTGATAACACTGCGGCCAACTTACTTCTGACAACGATCGGAGGAC
CGAAGGAGCTAACCGCTTTTTTGCACAACATGGGGGATCATGTAACTCGCCTTGATCGTTGGGAACCGGA
GCTGAATGAAGCCATACCAAACGACGAGCGTGACACCACGATGCCTGCAGCAATGGCAACAACGTTGCGC
AAACTATTAACTGGCGAACTACTTACTCTAGCTTCCCGGCAACAATTAATAGACTGGATGGAGGCGGATA
AAGTTGCAGGACCACTTCTGCGCTCGGCCCTTCCGGCTGGCTGGTTTATTGCTGATAAATCTGGAGCCGG
TGAGCGTGGGTCTCGCGGTATCATTGCAGCACTGGGGCCAGATGGTAAGCCCTCCCGTATCGTAGTTATC
TACACGACGGGGAGTCAGGCAACTATGGATGAACGAAATAGACAGATCGCTGAGATAGGTGCCTCACTGA
TTAAGCATTGGTAACTGTCAGACCAAGTTTACTCATATATACTTTAGATTGATTTAAAACTTCATTTTTA
ATTTAAAAGGATCTAGGTGAAGATCCTTTTTGATAATCTCATGACCAAAATCCCTTAACGTGAGTTTTCG
TTCCACTGAGCGTCAGACCCCGTAGAAAAGATCAAAGGATCTTCTTGAGATCCTTTTTTTCTGCGCGTAA
TCTGCTGCTTGCAAACAAAAAAACCACCGCTACCAGCGGTGGTTTGTTTGCCGGATCAAGAGCTACCAAC
TCTTTTTCCGAAGGTAACTGGCTTCAGCAGAGCGCAGATACCAAATACTGTCCTTCTAGTGTAGCCGTAG
TTAGGCCACCACTTCAAGAACTCTGTAGCACCGCCTACATACCTCGCTCTGCTAATCCTGTTACCAGTGG
CTGCTGCCAGTGGCGATAAGTCGTGTCTTACCGGGTTGGACTCAAGACGATAGTTACCGGATAAGGCGCA
GCGGTCGGGCTGAACGGGGGGTTCGTGCACACAGCCCAGCTTGGAGCGAACGACCTACACCGAACTGAGA
TACCTACAGCGTGAGCTATGAGAAAGCGCCACGCTTCCCGAAGGGAGAAAGGCGGACAGGTATCCGGTAA
GCGGCAGGGTCGGAACAGGAGAGCGCACGAGGGAGCTTCCAGGGGGAAACGCCTGGTATCTTTATAGTCC
TGTCGGGTTTCGCCACCTCTGACTTGAGCGTCGATTTTTGTGATGCTCGTCAGGGGGGCGGAGCCTATGG
AAAAACGCCAGCAACGCGGCCTTTTTACGGTTCCTGGCCTTTTGCTGGCCTTTTGCTCACATGTTCTTTC
CTGCGTTATCCCCTGATTCTGTGGATAACCGTATTACCGCCTTTGAGTGAGCTGATACCGCTCGCCGCAG
CCGAACGACCGAGCGCAGCGAGTCAGTGAGCGAGGAAGCGGAAGAGCGCCTGATGCGGTATTTTCTCCTT
ACGCATCTGTGCGGTATTTCACACCGCATAAATTCCGACACCATCGAATGGCGCAAAACCTTTCGCGGTA
TGGCATGATAGCGCCCGGAAGAGAGTCAATTCAGGGTGGTGAATGTGAAACCAGTAACGTTATACGATGT
CGCAGAGTATGCCGGTGTCTCTTATCAGACCGTTTCCCGCGTGGTGAACCAGGCCAGCCACGTTTCTGCG
AAAACGCGGGAAAAAGTGGAAGCGGCGATGGCGGAGCTGAATTACATTCCCAACCGCGTGGCACAACAAC
TGGCGGGCAAACAGTCGTTGCTGATTGGCGTTGCCACCTCCAGTCTGGCCCTGCACGCGCCGTCGCAAAT
TGTCGCGGCGATTAAATCTCGCGCCGATCAACTGGGTGCCAGCGTGGTGGTGTCGATGGTAGAACGAAGC
GGCGTCGAAGCCTGTAAAGCGGCGGTGCACAATCTTCTCGCGCAACGCGTCAGTGGGCTGATCATTAACT
ATCCGCTGGATGACCAGGATGCCATTGCTGTGGAAGCTGCCTGCACTAATGTTCCGGCGTTATTTCTTGA
TGTCTCTGACCAGACACCCATCAACAGTATTATTTTCTCCCATGAAGACGGTACGCGACTGGGCGTGGAG
CATCTGGTCGCATTGGGTCACCAGCAAATCGCGCTGTTAGCGGGCCCATTAAGTTCTGTCTCGGCGCGTC
TGCGTCTGGCTGGCTGGCATAAATATCTCACTCGCAATCAAATTCAGCCGATAGCGGAACGGGAAGGCGA
CTGGAGTGCCATGTCCGGTTTTCAACAAACCATGCAAATGCTGAATGAGGGCATCGTTCCCACTGCGATG
CTGGTTGCCAACGATCAGATGGCGCTGGGCGCAATGCGCGCCATTACCGAGTCCGGGCTGCGCGTTGGTG
CGGATATCTCGGTAGTGGGATACGACGATACCGAAGACAGCTCATGTTATATCCCGCCGTTAACCACCAT
CAAACAGGATTTTCGCCTGCTGGGGCAAACCAGCGTGGACCGCTTGCTGCAACTCTCTCAGGGCCAGGCG
GTGAAGGGCAATCAGCTGTTGCCCGTCTCACTGGTGAAAAGAAAAACCACCCTGGCGCCCAATACGCAAA
CCGCCTCTCCCCGCGCGTTGGCCGATTCATTAATGCAGCTGGCACGACAGGTTTCCCGACTGGAAAGCGG
GCAGTGAGCGCAACGCAATTAATGTAAGTTAGCTCACTCATTAGGCACCCCAGGCTTTACACTTTATGCT
TCCGGCTCGTATGTTGTGTGGAATTGTGAGCGGATAACAATTTCACACAGGAAACAGCTATGACCATGAT
TACGGATTCACTGGCCGTCGTTTTACAACGTCGTGACTGGGAAAACCCTGGCGTTACCCAACTTAATCGC
CTTGCAGCACATCCCCCTTTCGCCAGCTGGCGTAATAGCGAAGAGGCCCGCACCGATCGCCCTTCCCAAC
AGTTGCGCAGCCTGAATGGCGAATGGCGCTTTGCCTGGTTTCCGGCACCAGAAGCGGTGCCGGAAAGCTG
GCTGGAGTGCGATCTTCCTGAGGCCGATACTGTCGTCGTCCCCTCAAACTGGCAGATGCACGGTTACGAT
GCGCCCATCTACACCAACGTGACCTATCCCATTACGGTCAATCCGCCGTTTGTTCCCACGGAGAATCCGA
CGGGTTGTTACTCGCTCACATTTAATGTTGATGAAAGCTGGCTACAGGAAGGCCAGACGCGAATTATTTT
TGATGGCGTTGGAATTA
